>Addgene plasmid #127969 | pRT029 | addgene full sequence | sequence record 398131 | Addgene NGS Result
TTTCTTTGGTGGTGGTCACAGTCATGCTTCAGCCCAGTTTCCACTTGGACAAATGGTACATATTTTCAAT
GAGATGAAAATTAAGATACAATCCATGTGCTCAGAGAGTGATCACAGCTCTGACTAAACACTGTGCCCCA
AAGTGTTGAGGAATTGGGAAAACCTAGCTGAGTTAGTGGTCTCTTTTCTGTTACAATAAAGCTCATAATG
AAAATTAGCCTTCTTTGTTCTTCCCCAAGTCTTTCTTTCTAGACGAAACTACTTTCAACTGTTTTAACTT
CCTTACTGTTAACTTCCATATTTCTAGATAGTATGGTCAGACTGTTATTTCTTGACTTTTAAATGTAAGA
TATTATCTACTGACTTCCTTCTATGTAAGATGAGGATTGAGCTCTCTTACCCTTCTCCCAGCGGCCGCCT
GACCTCTTCTCTTCCTCCCACAGGGCCTCGAGAGATCTGGCAGCGGATAGAAACCCGCTGATCAGCCTCG
ACTGTGCCTTCTAGTTGCCAGCCATCTGTTGTTTGCCCCTCCCCCGTGCCTTCCTTGACCCTGGAAGGTG
CCACTCCCACTGTCCTTTCCTAATAAAATGAGGAAATTGCATCGCATTGTCTGAGTAGGTGTCATTCTAT
TCTGGGGGGTGGGGTGGGGCAGGACAGCAAGGGGGAGGATTGGGAAGACAATAGCAGGCATGCTGGGGAT
GCGGTGGGCTCTATGGGTCTCGACATTGATTATTGACTAGTTATTAATAGTAATCAATTACGGGGTCATT
AGTTCATAGCCCATATATGGAGTTCCGCGTTACATAACTTACGGTAAATGGCCCGCCTGGCTGACCGCCC
AACGACCCCCGCCCATTGACGTCAATAATGACGTATGTTCCCATAGTAACGCCAATAGGGACTTTCCATT
GACGTCAATGGGTGGAGTATTTACGGTAAACTGCCCACTTGGCAGTACATCAAGTGTATCATATGCCAAG
TACGCCCCCTATTGACGTCAATGACGGTAAATGGCCCGCCTGGCATTATGCCCAGTACATGACCTTATGG
GACTTTCCTACTTGGCAGTACATCTACGTATTAGTCATCGCTATTACCATGGTCGAGGTGAGCCCCACGT
TCTGCTTCACTCTCCCCATCTCCCCCCCCTCCCCACCCCCAATTTTGTATTTATTTATTTTTTAATTATT
TTGTGCAGCGATGGGGGCGGGGGGGGGGGGGGGNCGCGCCRGGGGGGGGGGGGGGGGGGGGGGGGGGGGG
GGGGGSGRGGSGGRGAGGKGCGGCGGCAGCCAATCAGAGCGGCGCGCTCCGAAAGTTTCCTTTTATGGCG
AGGCGGCGGCGGCGGCGGCCCTATAAAAAGCGAAGCGCGCGGCGGGCGGGAGTCGCTGCGCGCTGCCTTC
GCCCCGTGCCCCGCTCCGCCGCCGCCTCGCGCCGCCCGCCCCGGCTCTGACTGACCGCGTTACTCCCACA
GGTGAGCGGGCGGGACGGCCCTTCTCCTCCGGGCTGTAATTAGCGCTTGGTTTAATGACGGCTTGTTTCT
TTTCTGTGGCTGCGTGAAAGCCTTGAGGGGCTCCGGGAGGGCCCTTTGTGCGGGGGGAGCGGCTCGGGGG
GTGCGTGCGTGTGTGTGTGCGTGGGGAGCGCCGCGTGCGGCTCCGCGCTGCCCGGCGGCTGTGAGCGCTG
CGGGCGCGGCGCGGGGCTTTGTGCGCTCCGCAGTGTGCGCGAGGGGAGCGCGGCCGGGGGCGGTGCCCCG
CGGTGCGGGGGGGGCTGCGAGGGGAACAAAGGCTGCGTGCGGGGTGTGTGCGTGGGGGGGTGAGCAGGGG
GTGTGGGCGCGTCGGTCGGGCTGCAACCCCCCCTGCACCCCCCTCCCCGAGTTGCTGAGCACGGCCCGGC
TTCGGGTGCGGGGCTCCGTACGGGGCGTGGCGCGGGGCTCGCCGTGCCGGGCGGGGGGTGGCGGCAGGTG
GGGGTGCCGGGCGGGGCGGGGCCGCCTCGGGCCGGGGRGGGCTCGGGGGAGGGGCGCGGCGGCCCCCGGA
GCGCCGGCGGCTGTCGAGGCGCGGCGAGCCGCAGCCATTGCCTTTTATGGTAATCGTGCGAGAGGGCGCA
GGGACTTCCTTTGTCCCAAATCTGTGCGGAGCCGAAATCTGGGAGGCGCCGCCGCACCCCCTCTAGCGGG
CGCGGGGCGAAGCGGTGCGGCGCCGGCAGGAAGGAAATGGGCGGGGAGGGCCTTCGTGCGTCGCCGCGCC
GCCGTCCCCTTCTCCCTCTCCAGCCTCGGGGCTGTCCGCGGGGGGACGGCTGCCTTCGGGGGGGACGGGG
CAGGGCGGGGTTCGGCTTCTGGCGTGTGACCGGCGGCTCTAGAGCCTCTGCTAACCATGTTCATGCCTTC
TTCTTTTTCCTACAGCTCCTGGGCAACGTGCTGGTTATTGTGCTGTCTCATCATTTTGGCAAAGAATGTC
GACGCTAGCGCCACCATGATCAGTCTGATTGCGGCGTTAGCGGTAGATTACGTTATCGGCATGGAAAACG
CCATGCCGTGGAACCTGCCTGCCGATCTCGCCTGGTTTAAACGCAACACCTTAAATAAACCCGTGATTAT
GGGCCGCCATACCTGGGAATCAATCGGTCGTCCGTTGCCAGGACGCAAAAATATTATCCTCAGCAGTCAA
CCGAGTACGGACGATCGCGTAACGTGGGTGAAGTCGGTGGATGAAGCCATCGCGGCGTGTGGTGACGTAC
CAGAAATCATGGTGATTGGCGGCGGTCGCGTTATTGAACAGTTCTTGCCAAAAGCGCAAAAACTGTATCT
GACGCATATCGACGCAGAAGTGGAAGGCGACACCCATTTCCCGGATTACGAGCCGGATGACTGGGAATCG
GTATTCAGCGAATTCCACGATGCTGATGCGCAGAACTCTCACAGCTATTGCTTTGAGATTCTGGAGCGGG
GCTCTGGAGGGACTAGTGCCACCATGGACAAGAAGTACAGCATCGGCCTGGCCATCGGCACCAACTCTGT
GGGCTGGGCCGTGATCACCGACGAGTACAAGGTGCCCAGCAAGAAATTCAAGGTGCTGGGCAACACCGAC
CGGCACAGCATCAAGAAGAACCTGATCGGCGCCCTGCTGTTCGACAGCGGAGAAACAGCCGAGGCCACCC
GGCTGAAGAGAACCGCCAGAAGAAGATACACCAGACGGAAGAACCGGATCTGCTATCTGCAAGAGATCTT
CAGCAACGAGATGGCCAAGGTGGACGACAGCTTCTTCCACAGACTGGAAGAGTCCTTCCTGGTGGAAGAG
GATAAGAAGCACGAGCGGCACCCCATCTTCGGCAACATCGTGGACGAGGTGGCCTACCACGAGAAGTACC
CCACCATCTACCACCTGAGAAAGAAACTGGTGGACAGCACCGACAAGGCCGACCTGCGGCTGATCTATCT
GGCCCTGGCCCACATGATCAAGTTCCGGGGCCACTTCCTGATCGAGGGCGACCTGAACCCCGACAACAGC
GACGTGGACAAGCTGTTCATCCAGCTGGTGCAGACCTACAACCAGCTGTTCGAGGAAAACCCCATCAACG
CCAGCGGCGTGGACGCCAAGGCCATCCTGTCTGCCAGACTGAGCAAGAGCAGACGGCTGGAAAATCTGAT
CGCCCAGCTGCCCGGCGAGAAGAAGAATGGCCTGTTCGGCAACCTGATTGCCCTGAGCCTGGGCCTGACC
CCCAACTTCAAGAGCAACTTCGACCTGGCCGAGGATGCCAAACTGCAGCTGAGCAAGGACACCTACGACG
ACGACCTGGACAACCTGCTGGCCCAGATCGGCGACCAGTACGCCGACCTGTTTCTGGCCGCCAAGAACCT
GTCCGACGCCATCCTGCTGAGCGACATCCTGAGAGTGAACACCGAGATCACCAAGGCCCCCCTGAGCGCC
TCTATGATCAAGAGATACGACGAGCACCACCAGGACCTGACCCTGCTGAAAGCTCTCGTGCGGCAGCAGC
TGCCTGAGAAGTACAAAGAGATTTTCTTCGACCAGAGCAAGAACGGCTACGCCGGCTACATCGATGGCGG
AGCCAGCCAGGAAGAGTTCTACAAGTTCATCAAGCCCATCCTGGAAAAGATGGACGGCACCGAGGAACTG
CTCGTGAAGCTGAACAGAGAGGACCTGCTGCGGAAGCAGCGGACCTTCGACAACGGCAGCATCCCCCACC
AGATCCACCTGGGAGAGCTGCACGCCATTCTGCGGCGGCAGGAAGATTTTTACCCATTCCTGAAGGACAA
CCGGGAAAAGATCGAGAAGATCCTGACCTTCCGCATCCCCTACTACGTGGGCCCTCTGGCCAGGGGAAAC
AGCAGATTCGCCTGGATGACCAGAAAGAGCGAGGAAACCATCACCCCCTGGAACTTCGAGGAAGTGGTGG
ACAAGGGCGCCAGCGCCCAGAGCTTCATCGAGCGGATGACCAACTTCGATAAGAACCTGCCCAACGAGAA
GGTGCTGCCCAAGCACAGCCTGCTGTACGAGTACTTCACCGTGTACAACGAGCTGACCAAAGTGAAATAC
GTGACCGAGGGAATGAGAAAGCCCGCCTTCCTGAGCGGCGAGCAGAAAAAAGCCATCGTGGACCTGCTGT
TCAAGACCAACCGGAAAGTGACCGTGAAGCAGCTGAAAGAGGACTACTTCAAGAAAATCGAGTGCTTCGA
CTCCGTGGAAATCTCCGGCGTGGAAGATCGGTTCAACGCCTCCCTGGGCACATACCACGATCTGCTGAAA
ATTATCAAGGACAAGGACTTCCTGGACAATGAGGAAAACGAGGACATTCTGGAAGATATCGTGCTGACCC
TGACACTGTTTGAGGACAGAGAGATGATCGAGGAACGGCTGAAAACCTATGCCCACCTGTTCGACGACAA
AGTGATGAAGCAGCTGAAGCGGCGGAGATACACCGGCTGGGGCAGGCTGAGCCGGAAGCTGATCAACGGC
ATCCGGGACAAGCAGTCCGGCAAGACAATCCTGGATTTCCTGAAGTCCGACGGCTTCGCCAACAGAAACT
TCATGCAGCTGATCCACGACGACAGCCTGACCTTTAAAGAGGACATCCAGAAAGCCCAGGTGTCCGGCCA
GGGCGATAGCCTGCACGAGCACATTGCCAATCTGGCCGGCAGCCCCGCCATTAAGAAGGGCATCCTGCAG
ACAGTGAAGGTGGTGGACGAGCTCGTGAAAGTGATGGGCCGGCACAAGCCCGAGAACATCGTGATCGAAA
TGGCCAGAGAGAACCAGACCACCCAGAAGGGACAGAAGAACAGCCGCGAGAGAATGAAGCGGATCGAAGA
GGGCATCAAAGAGCTGGGCAGCCAGATCCTGAAAGAACACCCCGTGGAAAACACCCAGCTGCAGAACGAG
AAGCTGTACCTGTACTACCTGCAGAATGGGCGGGATATGTACGTGGACCAGGAACTGGACATCAACCGGC
TGTCCGACTACGATGTGGACGCTATCGTGCCTCAGAGCTTTCTGAAGGACGACTCCATCGATAACAAAGT
GCTGACTCGGAGCGACAAGAACCGGGGCAAGAGCGACAACGTGCCCTCCGAAGAGGTCGTGAAGAAGATG
AAGAACTACTGGCGCCAGCTGCTGAATGCCAAGCTGATTACCCAGAGGAAGTTCGACAATCTGACCAAGG
CCGAGAGAGGCGGCCTGAGCGAACTGGATAAGGCCGGCTTCATCAAGAGACAGCTGGTGGAAACCCGGCA
GATCACAAAGCACGTGGCACAGATCCTGGACTCCCGGATGAACACTAAGTACGACGAGAACGACAAACTG
ATCCGGGAAGTGAAAGTGATCACCCTGAAGTCCAAGCTGGTGTCCGATTTCCGGAAGGATTTCCAGTTTT
ACAAAGTGCGCGAGATCAACAACTACCACCACGCCCACGACGCCTACCTGAACGCCGTCGTGGGAACCGC
CCTGATCAAAAAGTACCCTAAGCTGGAAAGCGAGTTCGTGTACGGCGACTACAAGGTGTACGACGTGCGG
AAGATGATCGCCAAGAGCGAGCAGGAAATCGGCAAGGCTACCGCCAAGTACTTCTTCTACAGCAACATCA
TGAACTTTTTCAAGACCGAGATTACCCTGGCCAACGGCGAGATCCGGAAGCGGCCTCTGATCGAGACAAA
CGGCGAAACAGGCGAGATCGTGTGGGATAAGGGCCGGGACTTTGCCACCGTGCGGAAAGTGCTGTCTATG
CCCCAAGTGAATATCGTGAAAAAGACCGAGGTGCAGACAGGCGGCTTCAGCAAAGAGTCTATCCTGCCCA
AGAGGAACAGCGACAAGCTGATCGCCAGAAAGAAGGACTGGGACCCTAAGAAGTACGGCGGCTTCGACAG
CCCCACCGTGGCCTATTCTGTGCTGGTGGTGGCCAAAGTGGAAAAGGGCAAGTCCAAGAAACTGAAGAGT
GTGAAAGAGCTGCTGGGGATCACCATCATGGAAAGAAGCAGCTTCGAGAAGAATCCCATCGACTTTCTGG
AAGCCAAGGGCTACAAAGAAGTGAAAAAGGACCTGATCATCAAGCTGCCTAAGTACTCCCTGTTCGAGCT
GGAAAACGGCCGGAAGAGAATGCTGGCCTCTGCCGGCGAACTGCAGAAGGGAAACGAACTGGCCCTGCCC
TCCAAATATGTGAACTTCCTGTACCTGGCCAGCCACTATGAGAAGCTGAAGGGCTCCCCCGAGGATAATG
AGCAGAAACAGCTGTTTGTGGAACAGCACAAACACTACCTGGACGAGATCATCGAGCAGATCAGCGAGTT
CTCCAAGAGAGTGATCCTGGCCGACGCTAATCTGGACAAGGTGCTGAGCGCCTACAACAAGCACAGAGAC
AAGCCTATCAGAGAGCAGGCCGAGAATATCATCCACCTGTTTACCCTGACCAATCTGGGAGCCCCTGCCG
CCTTCAAGTACTTTGACACCACCATCGACCGGAAGAGGTACACCAGCACCAAAGAGGTGCTGGACGCCAC
CCTGATCCACCAGAGCATCACCGGCCTGTACGAGACACGGATCGACCTGTCTCAGCTGGGAGGCGACGCC
TATCCCTATGACGTGCCCGATTATGCCAGCCTGGGCAGCGGCTCCCCCAAGAAAAAACGCAAGGTGGAAG
ATCCTAAGAAAAAGCGGAAAGTGGACGGCATTGGTAGTGGGAGCAACGGCAGCAGCGGATCCAGCGAGCT
GATTAAGGAGAACATGCACATGAAGCTGTACATGGAGGGCACCGTGGACAACCATCACTTCAAGTGCACA
TCCGAGGGCGAAGGCAAGCCCTACGAGGGCACCCAGACCATGAGAATCAAGGTGGTCGAGGGCGGCCCTC
TCCCCTTCGCCTTCGACATCCTGGCTACTAGCTTCCTCTACGGCAGCAAGACCTTCATCAACCACACCCA
GGGCATCCCCGACTTCTTCAAGCAGTCCTTCCCTGAGGGCTTCACATGGGAGAGAGTCACCACATACGAA
GACGGGGGCGTGCTGACCGCTACCCAGGACACCAGCCTCCAGGACGGCTGCCTCATCTACAACGTCAAGA
TCAGAGGGGTGAACTTCACATCCAACGGCCCTGTGATGCAGAAGAAAACACTCGGCTGGGAGGCCTTCAC
CGAGACGCTGTACCCCGCTGACGGCGGCCTGGAAGGCAGAAACGACATGGCCCTGAAGCTCGTGGGCGGG
AGCCATCTGATCGCAAACATCAAGACCACATATAGATCCAAGAAACCCGCTAAGAACCTCAAGATGCCTG
GCGTCTACTATGTGGACTACAGACTGGAAAGAATCAAGGAGGCCAACAACGAGACCTACGTCGAGCAGCA
CGAGGTGGCAGTGGCCAGATACTGCGACCTCCCTAGCAAACTGGGGCACAAGCTTAATGGCGGTGGCGGA
GGGATGGATGCTAAGTCACTAACTGCCTGGTCCCGGACACTGGTGACCTTCAAGGATGTATTTGTGGACT
TCACCAGGGAGGAGTGGAAGCTGCTGGACACTGCTCAGCAGATCGTGTACAGAAATGTGATGCTGGAGAA
CTATAAGAACCTGGTTTCCTTGGGTTATCAGCTTACTAAGCCAGATGTGATCCTCCGGTTGGAGAAGGGA
GAAGAGCCCAAAAGGCCGGCGGCCACGAAAAAGGCCGGCCAGGCAAAAAAGAAAAAGATCAGTCTGATTG
CGGCGTTAGCGGTAGATCACGTTATCGGCATGGAAACCGTCATGCCGTGGAACCTGCCTGCCGATCTCGC
CTGGTTTAAACGCAACACCTTAAATAAACCCGTGATTATGGGCCGCCATACCTGGGAATCAATCGGTCGT
CCGTTGCCAGGACGCAAAAATATTATCCTCAGCAGTCAACCGAGTACGGACGATCGCGTAACGTGGGTGA
AGTCGGTGGATGAAGCCATCGCGGCGTGTGGTGACGTACCAGAAATCATGGTTATTGGCGGCGGTCGCGT
TTATGAACAGTTCTTGCCAAAAGCGCAAAAACTGTATCTGACGCATATCGACGCAGAAGTGGAAGGCGAC
ACCCATTTCCCGGATTACGAGCCGGATGACTGGGAATCGGTATTCAGCGAATTCCACGATGCTGATGCGC
AGAACTCTCACAGCTATTGCTTTGAGATTCTGGAGCGGCGATAAACGCGTGAATTCACTCCTCAGGTGCA
GGCTGCCTATCAGAAGGTGGTGGCTGGTGTGGCCAATGCCCTGGCTCACAAATACCACTGAGATCTTTTT
CCCTCTGCCAAAAATTATGGGGACATCATGAAGCCCCTTGAGCATCTGACTTCTGGCTAATAAAGGAAAT
TTATTTTCATTGCAATAGTGTGTTGGAATTTTTTGTGTCTCTCACTCGGAAGGACATATGGGAGGGCAAA
TCATTTAAAACATCAGAATGAGTATTTGGTTTAGAGTTTGGCAACATATGCCCATATGCTGGCTGCCATG
AACAAAGGTTGGCTATAAAGAGGTCATCAGTATATGAAACAGCCCCCTGCTGTCCATTCCTTATTCCATA
GAAAAGCCTTGACTTGAGGTTAGATTTTTTTTATATTTTGTTTTGTGTTATTTTTTTCTTTAACATCCCT
AAAATTTTCCTTACATGTTTTACTAGCCAGATTTTTCCTCCTCTCCTGACTACTCCCAGTCATAGCTGTC
CCTCTTCTCTTATGGAGATCGATATCTCCTCATCCTTCCAACATAAATATATTTTGGGATTATATCAACA
TTCAATGTTACTTAAAGTGACCTTGTAAATATTTTCACAACTGAGCCATGTTTGATTTGTATACTTATGT
TTACTTTACTGTTTTTCCTGAAGTTAATAATTGCCTTGAATTTATTTATTTCTTTAAAAATGTTTCATTA
CTCAGGACTGTAGTTTACATTACGATTCTTTGTGTTATACAGTTGATGGGTTTCTTTTCTTTCTTAATTT
CTTTAAAAAATAGAGATGGGGTCTTACTATATTACCCAGGCTGGTCTTGAAGTCCTGGGCTCAAGTGATC
TTCCTGTCTCAGCCTACCAAGTAGCTGAGACTATAGGTGCAAAAAAGCCACTATACCTGGCTAGTTTACA
GGTTTTAACAAATGCATTATGCCACGTATCCATTATTACAGGATCACACAAGATATTTTCATTACCCTGA
AAGCATCCCTGTGTTCCACCAATTCATCCTGCCTCCATGAGCCGCTGGCAACCACTGATCTCTATAGTTT
TGCCTTTTCTAAAATGTCATATAATTGGAATCATACAGTCTGTAGCATTTTCAGACTAGCTTTTAAAATT
TGGCAATATGCATTTAAGGTTCCTCCTTAAATGTGAAGGGCATAGCCAATGTGGCTTGATAGCTCATTTC
TTTTTATTGGTGAATATTTCATTGTCTGGATGTTCCACAGTTTGTTTATCCATTCACCTATTCAATTTGC
TTTTTTTCTGTGTATCTATCACTAATTCAATACTGGACTCTCCAACAGAGCCGTCCCGCTTCCCTAAGGC
CCTGCTCTGGGCTTCTGGGTTTGAGTCCTTGGCAAGCCCAGGAGAGGCGCTCAGGCTTCCCTGTCCCCCT
TCCTCGTCCACCATCTCATGCCCCTGGCTCTCCTGCCCCTTCCCTACAGGGGTTCCTGGCTCTGCTCTAA
GGGCGAATTCGCCAGGAACCGTAAAAAGGCCGCGTTGCTGGCGTTTTTCCATAGGCTCCGCCCCCCTGAC
GAGCATCACAAAAATCGACGCTCAAGTCAGAGGTGGCGAAACCCGACAGGACTATAAAGATACCAGGCGT
TTCCCCCTGGAAGCTCCCTCGTGCGCTCTCCTGTTCCGACCCTGCCGCTTACCGGATACCTGTCCGCCTT
TCTCCCTTCGGGAAGCGTGGCGCTTTCTCATAGCTCACGCTGTAGGTATCTCAGTTCGGTGTAGGTCGTT
CGCTCCAAGCTGGGCTGTGTGCACGAACCCCCCGTTCAGCCCGACCGCTGCGCCTTATCCGGTAACTATC
GTCTTGAGTCCAACCCGGTAAGACACGACTTATCGCCACTGGCAGCAGCCACTGGTAACAGGATTAGCAG
AGCGAGGTATGTAGGCGGTGCTACAGAGTTCTTGAAGTGGTGGCCTAACTACGGCTACACTAGAAGAACA
GTATTTGGTATCTGCGCTCTGCTGAAGCCAGTTACCTTCGGAAAAAGAGTTGGTAGCTCTTGATCCGGCA
AACAAACCACCGCTGGTAGCGGTGGTTTTTTTGTTTGCAAGCAGCAGATTACGCGCAGAAAAAAAGGATC
TCAAGAAGATCCTTTGATCTTTTCTACGGGGTCTGACGCTCAGTGGAACGAAAACTCACGTTAAGGGATT
TTGGTCATGAGATTATCAAAAAGGATCTTCACCTAGATCCTTTTAAATTAAAAATGAAGTTTTAAATCAA
TCTAAAGTATATATGAGTAAACTTGGTCTGACAGTTACCAATGCTTAATCAGTGAGGCACCTATCTCAGC
GATCTGTCTATTTCGTTCATCCATAGTTGCCTGACTCCCCGTCGTGTAGATAACTACGATACGGGAGGGC
TTACCATCTGGCCCCAGTGCTGCAATGATACCGCGAGACCCACGCTCACCGGCTCCAGATTTATCAGCAA
TAAACCAGCCAGCCGGAAGGGCCGAGCGCAGAAGTGGTCCTGCAACTTTATCCGCCTCCATCCAGTCTAT
TAATTGTTGCCGGGAAGCTAGAGTAAGTAGTTCGCCAGTTAATAGTTTGCGCAACGTTGTTGCCATTGCT
ACAGGCATCGTGGTGTCACGCTCGTCGTTTGGTATGGCTTCATTCAGCTCCGGTTCCCAACGATCAAGGC
GAGTTACATGATCCCCCATGTTGTGCAAAAAAGCGGTTAGCTCCTTCGGTCCTCCGATCGTTGTCAGAAG
TAAGTTGGCCGCAGTGTTATCACTCATGGTTATGGCAGCACTGCATAATTCTCTTACTGTCATGCCATCC
GTAAGATGCTTTTCTGTGACTGGTGAGTACTCAACCAAGTCATTCTGAGAATAGTGTATGCGGCGACCGA
GTTGCTCTTGCCCGGCGTCAATACGGGATAATACCGCGCCACATAGCAGAACTTTAAAAGTGCTCATCAT
TGGAAAACGTTCTTCGGGGCGAAAACTCTCAAGGATCTTACCGCTGTTGAGATCCAGTTCGATGTAACCC
ACTCGTGCACCCAACTGATCTTCAGCATCTTTTACTTTCACCAGCGTTTCTGGGTGAGCAAAAACAGGAA
GGCAAAATGCCGCAAAAAAGGGAATAAGGGCGACACGGAAATGTTGAATACTCATACTCTTCCTTTTTCA
ATAGCAGGAGAATCATGCCAATGGGCCAATATACATTCTGACCCACAGTTTCATAATAAAATAAAATGGT
TGTGGTTGTAAGCCACTATGTTTCAGAGTGGTTTGTTACACAGCAATAAATAACTAATATAGTAGGCATA
CCATCAAGTCCAAAGTAGGTAGAGAAGAATGTAAATAGCAGAGCAAAACAGCATGACTGGTGGCTGGGAG
GCTTAAAACTGGGACAGGATCAGAGTCATGAAAGAAGTCAAAGAAATGGTTCAGAAGTAAGGCTGAGACT
GACTTACAAAAGCTGAAAGTCCCTTTAAGTTGGTGTTTGGTGCATTGGCAGGGGCAGGTATGGTGACTTA
AAAGAGCCATGCTCAACAAGATCAAGCACAACACAATCACGGGTCACCCCAGCAGACCTTAGCGAGTCTA
GCCA
Features (pLannotate 1.2.2; 16 found; start..end, strand, type, name):
    419..444     +  misc_feature   SA: splice acceptor site
    492..716     +  polyA_signal   bGH poly(A) signal: bovine growth hormone polyadenylation signal
    722..1101    +  enhancer       CMV enhancer: human cytomegalovirus immediate early enhancer
   1379..2395    +  intron         chimeric intron: chimera between introns from chicken β-actin and rabbit β-globin
   2466..2939    +  CDS            ecDHFR: E. coli dihydrofolate reductase; folA
   2964..7067    +  CDS            Cas9: Cas9 (Csn1) endonuclease from the Streptococcus pyogenes Type II CRISPR/Cas system generates RNA-guided double strand breaks in DNA
   7203..7898    +  CDS            TagBFP: TagBFP is a basic (constitutively fluorescent) blue fluorescent protein published in 2008, derived from Entacmaea quadricolor. It is reported to be a very rapidly-maturing monomer with very low acid sensitivity.
   7944..8129    +  CDS            KRAB: Krüppel-associated box (KRAB) transcriptional repression domain from the human zinc finger protein ZNF10 (Margolin et al., 1994)
   8130..8177    +  CDS            nucleoplasmin NLS: bipartite nuclear localization signal from nucleoplasmin
   8177..8650    +  CDS            ecDHFR: E. coli dihydrofolate reductase; folA
   8658..8738    +  CDS            HBB (fragment): HBB_PONPY - Experimental evidence at transcript level: Swiss-Prot protein existence level 2. Involved in oxygen transport from the lung to the various peripheral tissues. From Pongo pygmaeus (Bornean orangutan).
   8809..8864    +  polyA_signal   β-globin poly(A) signal: rabbit β-globin polyadenylation signal (Gil and Proudfoot, 1987)
   9993..10148   +  misc_feature   HA-R (fragment): right homology arm from the adeno-associated virus integration site (AAVS1) within intron 1 of the human PPP1R12C gene
  10196..10784   -  rep_origin     ori: high-copy-number ColE1/pMB1/pBR322/pUC origin of replication
  10955..11815   -  CDS            AmpR: β-lactamase; bla; confers resistance to ampicillin, carbenicillin, and related antibiotics
  11816..11833   -  promoter       AmpR promoter (fragment): bla
