[The description below was written by a language model from this plasmid's Addgene catalogue record and pLannotate feature annotations shown in this document.]
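Description:
pRT029 is a mammalian donor plasmid built on the pC13N backbone for TALEN-assisted knock-in of an inducible CRISPR interference effector into the human CLYBL safe-harbour locus. It is propagated in E. coli through a high-copy ColE1/pUC-type origin and selected with ampicillin via the β-lactamase gene. The only marker listed for mammalian cells is the BFP fluorescence carried by the payload itself.

The roughly 6.2 kb synthetic insert is driven by the CAG promoter, seen in the annotation as the CMV enhancer followed by the chicken β-actin/rabbit β-globin chimeric intron. It encodes a single fusion protein: an E. coli DHFR domain, S. pyogenes Cas9 (catalytically dead according to the catalogue entry, though the automated annotation simply labels it Cas9), TagBFP, the ZNF10 KRAB repression domain, a nucleoplasmin nuclear localization signal and a second DHFR domain, terminated by a rabbit β-globin polyadenylation signal. The short "HBB" hit just before that signal is probably part of the globin 3′ region rather than a separate coding element. The two DHFR domains serve as degrons. Such destabilizing domains normally target the fusion for degradation unless a stabilizing ligand such as trimethoprim is present, so dCas9-BFP-KRAB levels, and therefore gene repression, can be switched on chemically.

Upstream of the cassette lie a splice acceptor and a bGH polyadenylation signal. The CLYBL homology arms implied by the insert name are not annotated, and the small fragment called as an AAVS1 right arm is likely a partial database match. The associated work applied this system to CRISPRi genetic screens in human iPSC-derived neurons.
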