Addgene plasmid #127969: pRT029
Purpose: double-DHFR-degron controlled expression of dCas9-BFP-KRAB from the CLYBL locus
Depositing lab: Martin Kampmann. Depositing organization: University of California, San Francisco (UCSF). Publication: CRISPR Interference-Based Platform for Multimodal Genetic Screens in Human iPSC-Derived Neurons. Tian R, Gachechiladze MA, Ludwig CH, Laurie MT, Hong JY, Nathaniel D, Prabhu AV, Fernandopulle MS, Patel R, Abshari M, Ward ME, Kampmann M. Neuron. 2019 Aug 5. pii: S0896-6273(19)30640-3. doi: 10.1016/j.neuron.2019.07.014. PubMed 31422865.
Backbone
  Vector backbone: pC13N
  Vector type: Mammalian Expression, TALEN
  Selectable markers: BFP
Growth in bacteria
  Bacterial resistance: Ampicillin, 100 μg/mL
  Growth temperature: 37°C
  Growth strain: DH5alpha
  Copy number: Unknown
Gene/Insert
  Gene/Insert name: CLYBL-CAG-DHFR-dCas9-BFP-KRAB-DHFR
  Species: Synthetic
  Insert size (bp): 6189
  Promoter: CAG
  Cloning method: Gibson Cloning
  Sequencing primers: 5′ CTCAGCAACTCGGGGAG
Terms and licenses: Academic/Nonprofit Terms; Industry Terms: Not Available to Industry
How to cite: pRT029 was a gift from Martin Kampmann (Addgene plasmid # 127969 ; http://n2t.net/addgene:127969 ; RRID:Addgene_127969)
