LOCUS       Exported 12258 bp ds-DNA circular SYN 12-MAY-2021
DEFINITION  double-DHFR-degron controlled expression of dCas9-BFP-KRAB from the
            CLYBL locus.
ACCESSION   .
VERSION     .
KEYWORDS    pRT029
SOURCE      synthetic DNA construct
  ORGANISM  synthetic DNA construct
REFERENCE   1 (bases 1 to 12258)
  AUTHORS   Tian R, Gachechiladze MA, Ludwig CH, Laurie MT, Hong JY, Nathaniel
            D, Prabhu AV, Fernandopulle MS, Patel R, Abshari M, Ward ME,
            Kampmann M
  TITLE     CRISPR Interference-Based Platform for Multimodal Genetic Screens in
            Human iPSC-Derived Neurons.
  JOURNAL   Neuron. 2019 Aug 5. pii: S0896-6273(19)30640-3. doi:
            10.1016/j.neuron.2019.07.014.
  PUBMED    31422865
REFERENCE   2 (bases 1 to 12258)
  AUTHORS   .
  TITLE     Direct Submission
  JOURNAL   Exported May 12, 2021 from SnapGene Server 1.1.58
            http://www.snapgene.com
FEATURES             Location/Qualifiers
     source          1..12258
                     /organism="synthetic DNA construct"
                     /mol_type="other DNA"
     CDS             complement(395..1255)
                     /codon_start=1
                     /gene="bla"
                     /product="beta-lactamase"
                     /label=AmpR
                     /note="confers resistance to ampicillin, carbenicillin, and
                     related antibiotics"
                     /translation="MSIQHFRVALIPFFAAFCLPVFAHPETLVKVKDAEDQLGARVGYI
                     ELDLNSGKILESFRPEERFPMMSTFKVLLCGAVLSRIDAGQEQLGRRIHYSQNDLVEYS
                     PVTEKHLTDGMTVRELCSAAITMSDNTAANLLLTTIGGPKELTAFLHNMGDHVTRLDRW
                     EPELNEAIPNDERDTTMPVAMATTLRKLLTGELLTLASRQQLIDWMEADKVAGPLLRSA
                     LPAGWFIADKSGAGERGSRGIIAALGPDGKPSRIVVIYTTGSQATMDERNRQIAEIGAS
                     LIKHW"
     primer_bind     1018..1037
                     /label=Amp-R
                     /note="Ampicillin resistance gene, reverse primer"
     misc_feature    2113..2138
                     /label=SA
                     /note="splice acceptor site"
     primer_bind     complement(2180..2197)
                     /label=BGH-rev
                     /note="Bovine growth hormone terminator, reverse primer.
                     Also called BGH reverse"
     polyA_signal    2186..2410
                     /label=bGH poly(A) signal
                     /note="bovine growth hormone polyadenylation signal"
     enhancer        2416..2795
                     /label=CMV enhancer
                     /note="human cytomegalovirus immediate early enhancer"
     promoter        2797..3074
                     /label=chicken beta-actin promoter
     intron          3076..4093
                     /label=chimeric intron
                     /note="chimera between introns from chicken beta-actin and
                     rabbit beta-globin"
     primer_bind     4017..4039
                     /label=pCAGGS-5
                     /note="Chimeric intron in CAG promoter, forward primer"
     primer_bind     4101..4120
                     /label=pCAG-F
                     /note="Rabbit beta-globin intron, for pCAG plasmids,
                     forward primer"
     CDS             4164..4637
                     /codon_start=1
                     /gene="folA"
                     /product="E. coli dihydrofolate reductase"
                     /label=ecDHFR
                     /translation="MISLIAALAVDYVIGMENAMPWNLPADLAWFKRNTLNKPVIMGRH
                     TWESIGRPLPGRKNIILSSQPSTDDRVTWVKSVDEAIAACGDVPEIMVIGGGRVIEQFL
                     PKAQKLYLTHIDAEVEGDTHFPDYEPDDWESVFSEFHDADAQNSHSYCFEILER"
     regulatory      4656..4665
                     /regulatory_class="other"
                     /note="vertebrate consensus sequence for strong initiation
                     of translation (Kozak, 1987)"
     CDS             4662..8765
                     /codon_start=1
                     /product="catalytically dead mutant of the Cas9
                     endonuclease from the Streptococcus pyogenes Type II
                     CRISPR/Cas system"
                     /label=dCas9
                     /note="RNA-guided DNA-binding protein that lacks
                     endonuclease activity due to the D10A mutation in the RuvC
                     catalytic domain and the H840A mutation in the HNH
                     catalytic domain"
                     /translation="MDKKYSIGLAIGTNSVGWAVITDEYKVPSKKFKVLGNTDRHSIKK
                     NLIGALLFDSGETAEATRLKRTARRRYTRRKNRICYLQEIFSNEMAKVDDSFFHRLEES
                     FLVEEDKKHERHPIFGNIVDEVAYHEKYPTIYHLRKKLVDSTDKADLRLIYLALAHMIK
                     FRGHFLIEGDLNPDNSDVDKLFIQLVQTYNQLFEENPINASGVDAKAILSARLSKSRRL
                     ENLIAQLPGEKKNGLFGNLIALSLGLTPNFKSNFDLAEDAKLQLSKDTYDDDLDNLLAQ
                     IGDQYADLFLAAKNLSDAILLSDILRVNTEITKAPLSASMIKRYDEHHQDLTLLKALVR
                     QQLPEKYKEIFFDQSKNGYAGYIDGGASQEEFYKFIKPILEKMDGTEELLVKLNREDLL
                     RKQRTFDNGSIPHQIHLGELHAILRRQEDFYPFLKDNREKIEKILTFRIPYYVGPLARG
                     NSRFAWMTRKSEETITPWNFEEVVDKGASAQSFIERMTNFDKNLPNEKVLPKHSLLYEY
                     FTVYNELTKVKYVTEGMRKPAFLSGEQKKAIVDLLFKTNRKVTVKQLKEDYFKKIECFD
                     SVEISGVEDRFNASLGTYHDLLKIIKDKDFLDNEENEDILEDIVLTLTLFEDREMIEER
                     LKTYAHLFDDKVMKQLKRRRYTGWGRLSRKLINGIRDKQSGKTILDFLKSDGFANRNFM
                     QLIHDDSLTFKEDIQKAQVSGQGDSLHEHIANLAGSPAIKKGILQTVKVVDELVKVMGR
                     HKPENIVIEMARENQTTQKGQKNSRERMKRIEEGIKELGSQILKEHPVENTQLQNEKLY
                     LYYLQNGRDMYVDQELDINRLSDYDVDAIVPQSFLKDDSIDNKVLTRSDKNRGKSDNVP
                     SEEVVKKMKNYWRQLLNAKLITQRKFDNLTKAERGGLSELDKAGFIKRQLVETRQITKH
                     VAQILDSRMNTKYDENDKLIREVKVITLKSKLVSDFRKDFQFYKVREINNYHHAHDAYL
                     NAVVGTALIKKYPKLESEFVYGDYKVYDVRKMIAKSEQEIGKATAKYFFYSNIMNFFKT
                     EITLANGEIRKRPLIETNGETGEIVWDKGRDFATVRKVLSMPQVNIVKKTEVQTGGFSK
                     ESILPKRNSDKLIARKKDWDPKKYGGFDSPTVAYSVLVVAKVEKGKSKKLKSVKELLGI
                     TIMERSSFEKNPIDFLEAKGYKEVKKDLIIKLPKYSLFELENGRKRMLASAGELQKGNE
                     LALPSKYVNFLYLASHYEKLKGSPEDNEQKQLFVEQHKHYLDEIIEQISEFSKRVILAD
                     ANLDKVLSAYNKHRDKPIREQAENIIHLFTLTNLGAPAAFKYFDTTIDRKRYTSTKEVL
                     DATLIHQSITGLYETRIDLSQLGGD"
     CDS             8769..8795
                     /codon_start=1
                     /product="HA (human influenza hemagglutinin) epitope tag"
                     /label=HA
                     /translation="YPYDVPDYA"
     CDS             8814..8834
                     /codon_start=1
                     /product="nuclear localization signal of SV40 (simian virus
                     40) large T antigen"
                     /label=SV40 NLS
                     /translation="PKKKRKV"
     CDS             8841..8861
                     /codon_start=1
                     /product="nuclear localization signal of SV40 (simian virus
                     40) large T antigen"
                     /label=SV40 NLS
                     /translation="PKKKRKV"
     CDS             8901..9596
                     /codon_start=1
                     /product="monomeric blue fluorescent protein"
                     /label=TagBFP
                     /note="mammalian codon-optimized"
                     /translation="SELIKENMHMKLYMEGTVDNHHFKCTSEGEGKPYEGTQTMRIKVV
                     EGGPLPFAFDILATSFLYGSKTFINHTQGIPDFFKQSFPEGFTWERVTTYEDGGVLTAT
                     QDTSLQDGCLIYNVKIRGVNFTSNGPVMQKKTLGWEAFTETLYPADGGLEGRNDMALKL
                     VGGSHLIANIKTTYRSKKPAKNLKMPGVYYVDYRLERIKEANNETYVEQHEVAVARYCD
                     LPSKLGHKLN"
     CDS             9642..9827
                     /codon_start=1
                     /product="Kruppel-associated box (KRAB) transcriptional
                     repression domain from the human zinc finger protein ZNF10
                     (Margolin et al., 1994)"
                     /label=KRAB
                     /translation="RTLVTFKDVFVDFTREEWKLLDTAQQIVYRNVMLENYKNLVSLGY
                     QLTKPDVILRLEKGEEP"
     CDS             9828..9875
                     /codon_start=1
                     /product="bipartite nuclear localization signal from
                     nucleoplasmin"
                     /label=nucleoplasmin NLS
                     /translation="KRPAATKKAGQAKKKK"
     CDS             9876..10352
                     /codon_start=1
                     /gene="folA"
                     /product="E. coli dihydrofolate reductase"
                     /label=ecDHFR
                     /translation="ISLIAALAVDHVIGMETVMPWNLPADLAWFKRNTLNKPVIMGRHT
                     WESIGRPLPGRKNIILSSQPSTDDRVTWVKSVDEAIAACGDVPEIMVIGGGRVYEQFLP
                     KAQKLYLTHIDAEVEGDTHFPDYEPDDWESVFSEFHDADAQNSHSYCFEILERR"
     primer_bind     complement(10442..10461)
                     /label=Bglob-pA-R
                     /note="Rabbit beta-globin polyA region, reverse primer"
     polyA_signal    10507..10562
                     /label=-beta-globin poly(A) signal
                     /note="rabbit beta-globin polyadenylation signal (Gil and
                     Proudfoot, 1987)"
     primer_bind     complement(10561..10580)
                     /label=rbglobpA-R
                     /note="Rabbit beta-globin polyA, reverse primer. Also
                     called rb-glob-pA-term-R"
     rep_origin      complement(11894..224)
                     /direction=LEFT
                     /label=ori
                     /note="high-copy-number ColE1/pMB1/pBR322/pUC origin of
                     replication"
     primer_bind     complement(11974..11993)
                     /label=pBR322ori-F
                     /note="pBR322 origin, forward primer"
ORIGIN
        1 ggattagcag agcgaggtat gtaggcggtg ctacagagtt cttgaagtgg tggcctaact
       61 acggctacac tagaaggaca gtatttggta tctgcgctct gctgaagcca gttaccttcg
      121 gaaaaagagt tggtagctct tgatccggca aacaaaccac cgctggtagc ggtggttttt
      181 ttgtttgcaa gcagcagatt acgcgcagaa aaaaaggatc tcaagaagat cctttgatct
      241 tttctacggg gtctgacgct cagtggaacg aaaactcacg ttaagggatt ttggtcatga
      301 gattatcaaa aaggatcttc acctagatcc ttttaaatta aaaatgaagt tttaaatcaa
      361 tctaaagtat atatgagtaa acttggtctg acagttacca atgcttaatc agtgaggcac
      421 ctatctcagc gatctgtcta tttcgttcat ccatagttgc ctgactcccc gtcgtgtaga
      481 taactacgat acgggagggc ttaccatctg gccccagtgc tgcaatgata ccgcgagacc
      541 cacgctcacc ggctccagat ttatcagcaa taaaccagcc agccggaagg gccgagcgca
      601 gaagtggtcc tgcaacttta tccgcctcca tccagtctat taattgttgc cgggaagcta
      661 gagtaagtag ttcgccagtt aatagtttgc gcaacgttgt tgccattgct acaggcatcg
      721 tggtgtcacg ctcgtcgttt ggtatggctt cattcagctc cggttcccaa cgatcaaggc
      781 gagttacatg atcccccatg ttgtgcaaaa aagcggttag ctccttcggt cctccgatcg
      841 ttgtcagaag taagttggcc gcagtgttat cactcatggt tatggcagca ctgcataatt
      901 ctcttactgt catgccatcc gtaagatgct tttctgtgac tggtgagtac tcaaccaagt
      961 cattctgaga atagtgtatg cggcgaccga gttgctcttg cccggcgtca atacgggata
     1021 ataccgcgcc acatagcaga actttaaaag tgctcatcat tggaaaacgt tcttcggggc
     1081 gaaaactctc aaggatctta ccgctgttga gatccagttc gatgtaaccc actcgtgcac
     1141 ccaactgatc ttcagcatct tttactttca ccagcgtttc tgggtgagca aaaacaggaa
     1201 ggcaaaatgc cgcaaaaaag ggaataaggg cgacacggaa atgttgaata ctcatactct
     1261 tcctttttca atagcaggag aatcatgcca atgggccaat atacattctg acccacagtt
     1321 tcataataaa ataaaatggt tgtggttgta agccactatg tttcagagtg gtttgttaca
     1381 cagcaataaa taactaatat agtaggcata ccatcaagtc caaagtaggt agagaagaat
     1441 gtaaatagca gagcaaaaca gcatgactgg tggctgggag gcttaaaact gggacaggat
     1501 cagagtcatg aaagaagtca aagaaatggt tcagaagtaa ggctgagact gacttacaaa
     1561 agctgaaagt ccctttaagt tggtgtttgg tgcattggca ggggcaggta tggtgactta
     1621 aaagagccat gctcaacaag atcaagcaca acacaatcac gggtcacccc agcagacctt
     1681 agcgagtcta gccatttctt tggtggtggt cacagtcatg cttcagccca gtttccactt
     1741 ggacaaatgg tacatatttt caatgagatg aaaattaaga tacaatccat gtgctcagag
     1801 agtgatcaca gctctgacta aacactgtgc cccaaagtgt tgaggaattg ggaaaaccta
     1861 gctgagttag tggtctcttt tctgttacaa taaagctcat aatgaaaatt agccttcttt
     1921 gttcttcccc aagtctttct ttctagacga aactactttc aactgtttta acttccttac
     1981 tgttaacttc catatttcta gatagtatgg tcagactgtt atttcttgac ttttaaatgt
     2041 aagatattat ctactgactt ccttctatgt aagatgagga ttgagctctc ttacccttct
     2101 cccagcggcc gcctgacctc ttctcttcct cccacagggc ctcgagagat ctggcagcgg
     2161 atagaaaccc gctgatcagc ctcgactgtg ccttctagtt gccagccatc tgttgtttgc
     2221 ccctcccccg tgccttcctt gaccctggaa ggtgccactc ccactgtcct ttcctaataa
     2281 aatgaggaaa ttgcatcgca ttgtctgagt aggtgtcatt ctattctggg gggtggggtg
     2341 gggcaggaca gcaaggggga ggattgggaa gacaatagca ggcatgctgg ggatgcggtg
     2401 ggctctatgg gtctcgacat tgattattga ctagttatta atagtaatca attacggggt
     2461 cattagttca tagcccatat atggagttcc gcgttacata acttacggta aatggcccgc
     2521 ctggctgacc gcccaacgac ccccgcccat tgacgtcaat aatgacgtat gttcccatag
     2581 taacgccaat agggactttc cattgacgtc aatgggtgga gtatttacgg taaactgccc
     2641 acttggcagt acatcaagtg tatcatatgc caagtacgcc ccctattgac gtcaatgacg
     2701 gtaaatggcc cgcctggcat tatgcccagt acatgacctt atgggacttt cctacttggc
     2761 agtacatcta cgtattagtc atcgctatta ccatggtcga ggtgagcccc acgttctgct
     2821 tcactctccc catctccccc ccctccccac ccccaatttt gtatttattt attttttaat
     2881 tattttgtgc agcgatgggg gcgggggggg ggggggggcg cgcgccaggc ggggcggggc
     2941 ggggcgaggg gcggggcggg gcgaggcgga gaggtgcggc ggcagccaat cagagcggcg
     3001 cgctccgaaa gtttcctttt atggcgaggc ggcggcggcg gcggccctat aaaaagcgaa
     3061 gcgcgcggcg ggcggggagt cgctgcgacg ctgccttcgc cccgtgcccc gctccgccgc
     3121 cgcctcgcgc cgcccgcccc ggctctgact gaccgcgtta ctcccacagg tgagcgggcg
     3181 ggacggccct tctcctccgg gctgtaatta gcgcttggtt taatgacggc ttgtttcttt
     3241 tctgtggctg cgtgaaagcc ttgaggggct ccgggagggc cctttgtgcg gggggagcgg
     3301 ctcggggggt gcgtgcgtgt gtgtgtgcgt ggggagcgcc gcgtgcggct ccgcgctgcc
     3361 cggcggctgt gagcgctgcg ggcgcggcgc ggggctttgt gcgctccgca gtgtgcgcga
     3421 ggggagcgcg gccgggggcg gtgccccgcg gtgcgggggg ggctgcgagg ggaacaaagg
     3481 ctgcgtgcgg ggtgtgtgcg tgggggggtg agcagggggt gtgggcgcgt cggtcgggct
     3541 gcaacccccc ctgcaccccc ctccccgagt tgctgagcac ggcccggctt cgggtgcggg
     3601 gctccgtacg gggcgtggcg cggggctcgc cgtgccgggc ggggggtggc ggcaggtggg
     3661 ggtgccgggc ggggcggggc cgcctcgggc cggggagggc tcgggggagg ggcgcggcgg
     3721 cccccggagc gccggcggct gtcgaggcgc ggcgagccgc agccattgcc ttttatggta
     3781 atcgtgcgag agggcgcagg gacttccttt gtcccaaatc tgtgcggagc cgaaatctgg
     3841 gaggcgccgc cgcaccccct ctagcgggcg cggggcgaag cggtgcggcg ccggcaggaa
     3901 ggaaatgggc ggggagggcc ttcgtgcgtc gccgcgccgc cgtccccttc tccctctcca
     3961 gcctcggggc tgtccgcggg gggacggctg ccttcggggg ggacggggca gggcggggtt
     4021 cggcttctgg cgtgtgaccg gcggctctag agcctctgct aaccatgttc atgccttctt
     4081 ctttttccta cagctcctgg gcaacgtgct ggttattgtg ctgtctcatc attttggcaa
     4141 agaatgtcga cgctagcgcc accatgatca gtctgattgc ggcgttagcg gtagattacg
     4201 ttatcggcat ggaaaacgcc atgccgtgga acctgcctgc cgatctcgcc tggtttaaac
     4261 gcaacacctt aaataaaccc gtgattatgg gccgccatac ctgggaatca atcggtcgtc
     4321 cgttgccagg acgcaaaaat attatcctca gcagtcaacc gagtacggac gatcgcgtaa
     4381 cgtgggtgaa gtcggtggat gaagccatcg cggcgtgtgg tgacgtacca gaaatcatgg
     4441 tgattggcgg cggtcgcgtt attgaacagt tcttgccaaa agcgcaaaaa ctgtatctga
     4501 cgcatatcga cgcagaagtg gaaggcgaca cccatttccc ggattacgag ccggatgact
     4561 gggaatcggt attcagcgaa ttccacgatg ctgatgcgca gaactctcac agctattgct
     4621 ttgagattct ggagcggggc tctggaggga ctagtgccac catggacaag aagtacagca
     4681 tcggcctggc catcggcacc aactctgtgg gctgggccgt gatcaccgac gagtacaagg
     4741 tgcccagcaa gaaattcaag gtgctgggca acaccgaccg gcacagcatc aagaagaacc
     4801 tgatcggcgc cctgctgttc gacagcggag aaacagccga ggccacccgg ctgaagagaa
     4861 ccgccagaag aagatacacc agacggaaga accggatctg ctatctgcaa gagatcttca
     4921 gcaacgagat ggccaaggtg gacgacagct tcttccacag actggaagag tccttcctgg
     4981 tggaagagga taagaagcac gagcggcacc ccatcttcgg caacatcgtg gacgaggtgg
     5041 cctaccacga gaagtacccc accatctacc acctgagaaa gaaactggtg gacagcaccg
     5101 acaaggccga cctgcggctg atctatctgg ccctggccca catgatcaag ttccggggcc
     5161 acttcctgat cgagggcgac ctgaaccccg acaacagcga cgtggacaag ctgttcatcc
     5221 agctggtgca gacctacaac cagctgttcg aggaaaaccc catcaacgcc agcggcgtgg
     5281 acgccaaggc catcctgtct gccagactga gcaagagcag acggctggaa aatctgatcg
     5341 cccagctgcc cggcgagaag aagaatggcc tgttcggcaa cctgattgcc ctgagcctgg
     5401 gcctgacccc caacttcaag agcaacttcg acctggccga ggatgccaaa ctgcagctga
     5461 gcaaggacac ctacgacgac gacctggaca acctgctggc ccagatcggc gaccagtacg
     5521 ccgacctgtt tctggccgcc aagaacctgt ccgacgccat cctgctgagc gacatcctga
     5581 gagtgaacac cgagatcacc aaggcccccc tgagcgcctc tatgatcaag agatacgacg
     5641 agcaccacca ggacctgacc ctgctgaaag ctctcgtgcg gcagcagctg cctgagaagt
     5701 acaaagagat tttcttcgac cagagcaaga acggctacgc cggctacatc gatggcggag
     5761 ccagccagga agagttctac aagttcatca agcccatcct ggaaaagatg gacggcaccg
     5821 aggaactgct cgtgaagctg aacagagagg acctgctgcg gaagcagcgg accttcgaca
     5881 acggcagcat cccccaccag atccacctgg gagagctgca cgccattctg cggcggcagg
     5941 aagattttta cccattcctg aaggacaacc gggaaaagat cgagaagatc ctgaccttcc
     6001 gcatccccta ctacgtgggc cctctggcca ggggaaacag cagattcgcc tggatgacca
     6061 gaaagagcga ggaaaccatc accccctgga acttcgagga agtggtggac aagggcgcca
     6121 gcgcccagag cttcatcgag cggatgacca acttcgataa gaacctgccc aacgagaagg
     6181 tgctgcccaa gcacagcctg ctgtacgagt acttcaccgt gtacaacgag ctgaccaaag
     6241 tgaaatacgt gaccgaggga atgagaaagc ccgccttcct gagcggcgag cagaaaaaag
     6301 ccatcgtgga cctgctgttc aagaccaacc ggaaagtgac cgtgaagcag ctgaaagagg
     6361 actacttcaa gaaaatcgag tgcttcgact ccgtggaaat ctccggcgtg gaagatcggt
     6421 tcaacgcctc cctgggcaca taccacgatc tgctgaaaat tatcaaggac aaggacttcc
     6481 tggacaatga ggaaaacgag gacattctgg aagatatcgt gctgaccctg acactgtttg
     6541 aggacagaga gatgatcgag gaacggctga aaacctatgc ccacctgttc gacgacaaag
     6601 tgatgaagca gctgaagcgg cggagataca ccggctgggg caggctgagc cggaagctga
     6661 tcaacggcat ccgggacaag cagtccggca agacaatcct ggatttcctg aagtccgacg
     6721 gcttcgccaa cagaaacttc atgcagctga tccacgacga cagcctgacc tttaaagagg
     6781 acatccagaa agcccaggtg tccggccagg gcgatagcct gcacgagcac attgccaatc
     6841 tggccggcag ccccgccatt aagaagggca tcctgcagac agtgaaggtg gtggacgagc
     6901 tcgtgaaagt gatgggccgg cacaagcccg agaacatcgt gatcgaaatg gccagagaga
     6961 accagaccac ccagaaggga cagaagaaca gccgcgagag aatgaagcgg atcgaagagg
     7021 gcatcaaaga gctgggcagc cagatcctga aagaacaccc cgtggaaaac acccagctgc
     7081 agaacgagaa gctgtacctg tactacctgc agaatgggcg ggatatgtac gtggaccagg
     7141 aactggacat caaccggctg tccgactacg atgtggacgc tatcgtgcct cagagctttc
     7201 tgaaggacga ctccatcgat aacaaagtgc tgactcggag cgacaagaac cggggcaaga
     7261 gcgacaacgt gccctccgaa gaggtcgtga agaagatgaa gaactactgg cgccagctgc
     7321 tgaatgccaa gctgattacc cagaggaagt tcgacaatct gaccaaggcc gagagaggcg
     7381 gcctgagcga actggataag gccggcttca tcaagagaca gctggtggaa acccggcaga
     7441 tcacaaagca cgtggcacag atcctggact cccggatgaa cactaagtac gacgagaacg
     7501 acaaactgat ccgggaagtg aaagtgatca ccctgaagtc caagctggtg tccgatttcc
     7561 ggaaggattt ccagttttac aaagtgcgcg agatcaacaa ctaccaccac gcccacgacg
     7621 cctacctgaa cgccgtcgtg ggaaccgccc tgatcaaaaa gtaccctaag ctggaaagcg
     7681 agttcgtgta cggcgactac aaggtgtacg acgtgcggaa gatgatcgcc aagagcgagc
     7741 aggaaatcgg caaggctacc gccaagtact tcttctacag caacatcatg aactttttca
     7801 agaccgagat taccctggcc aacggcgaga tccggaagcg gcctctgatc gagacaaacg
     7861 gcgaaacagg cgagatcgtg tgggataagg gccgggactt tgccaccgtg cggaaagtgc
     7921 tgtctatgcc ccaagtgaat atcgtgaaaa agaccgaggt gcagacaggc ggcttcagca
     7981 aagagtctat cctgcccaag aggaacagcg acaagctgat cgccagaaag aaggactggg
     8041 accctaagaa gtacggcggc ttcgacagcc ccaccgtggc ctattctgtg ctggtggtgg
     8101 ccaaagtgga aaagggcaag tccaagaaac tgaagagtgt gaaagagctg ctggggatca
     8161 ccatcatgga aagaagcagc ttcgagaaga atcccatcga ctttctggaa gccaagggct
     8221 acaaagaagt gaaaaaggac ctgatcatca agctgcctaa gtactccctg ttcgagctgg
     8281 aaaacggccg gaagagaatg ctggcctctg ccggcgaact gcagaaggga aacgaactgg
     8341 ccctgccctc caaatatgtg aacttcctgt acctggccag ccactatgag aagctgaagg
     8401 gctcccccga ggataatgag cagaaacagc tgtttgtgga acagcacaaa cactacctgg
     8461 acgagatcat cgagcagatc agcgagttct ccaagagagt gatcctggcc gacgctaatc
     8521 tggacaaggt gctgagcgcc tacaacaagc acagagacaa gcctatcaga gagcaggccg
     8581 agaatatcat ccacctgttt accctgacca atctgggagc ccctgccgcc ttcaagtact
     8641 ttgacaccac catcgaccgg aagaggtaca ccagcaccaa agaggtgctg gacgccaccc
     8701 tgatccacca gagcatcacc ggcctgtacg agacacggat cgacctgtct cagctgggag
     8761 gcgacgccta tccctatgac gtgcccgatt atgccagcct gggcagcggc tcccccaaga
     8821 aaaaacgcaa ggtggaagat cctaagaaaa agcggaaagt ggacggcatt ggtagtggga
     8881 gcaacggcag cagcggatcc agcgagctga ttaaggagaa catgcacatg aagctgtaca
     8941 tggagggcac cgtggacaac catcacttca agtgcacatc cgagggcgaa ggcaagccct
     9001 acgagggcac ccagaccatg agaatcaagg tggtcgaggg cggccctctc cccttcgcct
     9061 tcgacatcct ggctactagc ttcctctacg gcagcaagac cttcatcaac cacacccagg
     9121 gcatccccga cttcttcaag cagtccttcc ctgagggctt cacatgggag agagtcacca
     9181 catacgaaga cgggggcgtg ctgaccgcta cccaggacac cagcctccag gacggctgcc
     9241 tcatctacaa cgtcaagatc agaggggtga acttcacatc caacggccct gtgatgcaga
     9301 agaaaacact cggctgggag gccttcaccg agacgctgta ccccgctgac ggcggcctgg
     9361 aaggcagaaa cgacatggcc ctgaagctcg tgggcgggag ccatctgatc gcaaacatca
     9421 agaccacata tagatccaag aaacccgcta agaacctcaa gatgcctggc gtctactatg
     9481 tggactacag actggaaaga atcaaggagg ccaacaacga gacctacgtc gagcagcacg
     9541 aggtggcagt ggccagatac tgcgacctcc ctagcaaact ggggcacaag cttaatggcg
     9601 gtggcggagg gatggatgct aagtcactaa ctgcctggtc ccggacactg gtgaccttca
     9661 aggatgtatt tgtggacttc accagggagg agtggaagct gctggacact gctcagcaga
     9721 tcgtgtacag aaatgtgatg ctggagaact ataagaacct ggtttccttg ggttatcagc
     9781 ttactaagcc agatgtgatc ctccggttgg agaagggaga agagcccaaa aggccggcgg
     9841 ccacgaaaaa ggccggccag gcaaaaaaga aaaagatcag tctgattgcg gcgttagcgg
     9901 tagatcacgt tatcggcatg gaaaccgtca tgccgtggaa cctgcctgcc gatctcgcct
     9961 ggtttaaacg caacacctta aataaacccg tgattatggg ccgccatacc tgggaatcaa
    10021 tcggtcgtcc gttgccagga cgcaaaaata ttatcctcag cagtcaaccg agtacggacg
    10081 atcgcgtaac gtgggtgaag tcggtggatg aagccatcgc ggcgtgtggt gacgtaccag
    10141 aaatcatggt tattggcggc ggtcgcgttt atgaacagtt cttgccaaaa gcgcaaaaac
    10201 tgtatctgac gcatatcgac gcagaagtgg aaggcgacac ccatttcccg gattacgagc
    10261 cggatgactg ggaatcggta ttcagcgaat tccacgatgc tgatgcgcag aactctcaca
    10321 gctattgctt tgagattctg gagcggcgat aaacgcgtga attcactcct caggtgcagg
    10381 ctgcctatca gaaggtggtg gctggtgtgg ccaatgccct ggctcacaaa taccactgag
    10441 atctttttcc ctctgccaaa aattatgggg acatcatgaa gccccttgag catctgactt
    10501 ctggctaata aaggaaattt attttcattg caatagtgtg ttggaatttt ttgtgtctct
    10561 cactcggaag gacatatggg agggcaaatc atttaaaaca tcagaatgag tatttggttt
    10621 agagtttggc aacatatgcc catatgctgg ctgccatgaa caaaggttgg ctataaagag
    10681 gtcatcagta tatgaaacag ccccctgctg tccattcctt attccataga aaagccttga
    10741 cttgaggtta gatttttttt atattttgtt ttgtgttatt tttttcttta acatccctaa
    10801 aattttcctt acatgtttta ctagccagat ttttcctcct ctcctgacta ctcccagtca
    10861 tagctgtccc tcttctctta tggagatcga tatctcctca tccttccaac ataaatatat
    10921 tttgggatta tatcaacatt caatgttact taaagtgacc ttgtaaatat tttcacaact
    10981 gagccatgtt tgatttgtat acttatgttt actttactgt ttttcctgaa gttaataatt
    11041 gccttgaatt tatttatttc tttaaaaatg tttcattact caggactgta gtttacatta
    11101 cgattctttg tgttatacag ttgatgggtt tcttttcttt cttaatttct ttaaaaaata
    11161 gagatggggt cttactatat tacccaggct ggtcttgaag tcctgggctc aagtgatctt
    11221 cctgtctcag cctaccaagt agctgagact ataggtgcaa aaaagccact atacctggct
    11281 agtttacagg ttttaacaaa tgcattatgc cacgtatcca ttattacagg atcacacaag
    11341 atattttcat taccctgaaa gcatccctgt gttccaccaa ttcatcctgc ctccatgagc
    11401 cgctggcaac cactgatctc tatagttttg ccttttctaa aatgtcatat aattggaatc
    11461 atacagtctg tagcattttc agactagctt ttaaaatttg gcaatatgca tttaaggttc
    11521 ctccttaaat gtgaagggca tagccaatgt ggcttgatag ctcatttctt tttattggtg
    11581 aatatttcat tgtctggatg ttccacagtt tgtttatcca ttcacctatt caatttgctt
    11641 tttttctgtg tatctatcac taattcaata ctggactctc caacagagcc gtcccgcttc
    11701 cctaaggccc tgctctgggc ttctgggttt gagtccttgg caagcccagg agaggcgctc
    11761 aggcttccct gtcccccttc ctcgtccacc atctcatgcc cctggctctc ctgccccttc
    11821 cctacagggg ttcctggctc tgctctaagg gcgaattcgc caggaaccgt aaaaaggccg
    11881 cgttgctggc gtttttccat aggctccgcc cccctgacga gcatcacaaa aatcgacgct
    11941 caagtcagag gtggcgaaac ccgacaggac tataaagata ccaggcgttt ccccctggaa
    12001 gctccctcgt gcgctctcct gttccgaccc tgccgcttac cggatacctg tccgcctttc
    12061 tcccttcggg aagcgtggcg ctttctcata gctcacgctg taggtatctc agttcggtgt
    12121 aggtcgttcg ctccaagctg ggctgtgtgc acgaaccccc cgttcagccc gaccgctgcg
    12181 ccttatccgg taactatcgt cttgagtcca acccggtaag acacgactta tcgccactgg
    12241 cagcagccac tggtaaca
//
